Addgene plasmid #70317: R777-E033 Hs.DUSP1
Purpose: Gateway ORF clone of human DUSP1 [NM_004417.3] with stop codon (for native or N-terminal fusions)
Depositing lab: Dominic Esposito. Depositing organization: National Cancer Institute (NCI).
Backbone
  Vector backbone: pDonor-255
  Backbone size w/o insert (bp): 2693
  Vector type: Gateway Entry Clone
Growth in bacteria
  Bacterial resistance: Spectinomycin, 50 μg/mL
  Growth temperature: 37°C
  Growth strain: DH10B
  Copy number: High Copy
Gene/Insert
  Gene/Insert name: DUSP1
  Species: H. sapiens (human)
  Insert size (bp): 1104
  GenBank ID: NM_004417.3
  Entrez Gene: DUSP1 (a.k.a. CL100, HVH1, MKP-1, MKP1, PTPN10)
  Cloning method: Gateway Cloning
  Sequencing primers: 5′ M13F 23-mer (5'-CCCAGTCACGACGTTGTAAAACG); 3′ attLR 23-mer (5'-TAACATCAGAGATTTTGAGACAC)
Terms and licenses: Academic/Nonprofit Terms; Industry Terms: Not Available to Industry
Depositor comments: c600a silent mutation not noted in RefSeq
How to cite: R777-E033 Hs.DUSP1 was a gift from Dominic Esposito (Addgene plasmid # 70317 ; http://n2t.net/addgene:70317 ; RRID:Addgene_70317)
