[The description below was written by a language model from this plasmid's Addgene catalogue record and pLannotate feature annotations shown in this document.]
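Description:
R777-E033 Hs.DUSP1 is a Gateway entry clone built on the pDonor-255 backbone and carrying the human DUSP1 open reading frame, which corresponds to RefSeq NM_004417.3. DUSP1 is also known as MKP-1 or CL100. The plasmid is about 3.8 kb and is maintained in E. coli through a high-copy ColE1/pUC-type origin. Selection is with spectinomycin, conferred by an aadA (SmR) aminoglycoside adenylyltransferase gene. Upstream of aadA are fragments of a class 1 integron Pc promoter and of a gentamicin acetyltransferase gene. These, like the short lacZα and lacI fragments elsewhere in the backbone, appear to be non-functional remnants of the vector's construction. The rrnB T1 and T2 terminators are also annotated upstream of the cloning region, where they would help insulate the insert from read-through transcription.

The roughly 1.1 kb DUSP1 coding sequence is flanked by attL recombination sites. The automated annotation labels these as attL3 and a partial attL2, so the exact identity of the 5′ site should be checked against the sequence rather than assumed. No promoter drives the insert, because an entry clone is not an expression vector. An LR Clonase reaction instead transfers the ORF into a destination vector that supplies the promoter, tags and host-specific elements. The ORF retains its native stop codon, so it suits untagged expression or N-terminal fusions but not C-terminal ones. The depositor notes a silent c600a substitution relative to the reference sequence, which does not change the encoded protein.
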