Features (pLannotate 1.2.2; 11 found; start..end, strand, type, name):
     18..54      -  CDS            lacZα (fragment): LacZα fragment of β-galactosidase; lacZ fragment
     85..180     +  protein_bind   attL3: mutant version of attL; recombination site for the Gateway® LR reaction LR Clonase™
    186..1286    +  CDS            DUSP1: DUS1_HUMAN - Also known as CL100 From Homo sapiens (Human).
   1294..1387    -  protein_bind   attL2 (fragment): mutant version of attL; recombination site for the Gateway® LR reaction LR Clonase™
   1502..1525    +  promoter       Pc promoter (fragment): intI1 (promoter lies within the coding sequence); class 1 integron promoter
   1701..1757    +  CDS            GmR (fragment): gentamycin acetyltransferase; aacC1; confers resistance to gentamycin
   1764..2555    +  CDS            SmR: aminoglycoside adenylyltransferase (Murphy, 1985); aadA; confers resistance to spectinomycin and streptomycin
   2648..3236    +  rep_origin     ori: high-copy-number ColE1/pMB1/pBR322/pUC origin of replication
   3419..3511    +  CDS            lacI (fragment): lac repressor; lacI; The lac repressor binds to the lac operator to inhibit transcription in E. coli. This inhibition can be relieved by adding lactose or isopropyl-β-D-thiogalactopyranoside (IPTG).
   3566..3593    -  terminator     rrnB T2 terminator: transcription terminator T2 from the E. coli rrnB gene
   3725..3768    +  terminator     rrnB T1 terminator: Escherichia coli rrnB; transcription terminator T1 from the E. coli rrnB gene
>Addgene plasmid #70317 | R777-E033 Hs.DUSP1 | depositor full sequence | sequence record 125766 | Full Sequence
TTAACGCTAGCATGGATGTTTTCCCAGTCACGACGTTGTAAAACGACGGCCAGTCTTAAAATTCGAGCTC
GGTCCGAGGATCCGAAATAATGATTTTATTTTGACTGATAGTGACCTGTTCGTTGCAACAAATTGATAAG
CAATGCTTTTTTATAATGCCAACTTTGTACAAAAAAGTTGGCACCATGGTCATGGAAGTGGGCACCCTGG
ACGCTGGAGGCCTGCGGGCGCTGCTGGGGGAGCGAGCGGCGCAATGCCTGCTGCTGGACTGCCGCTCCTT
CTTCGCTTTCAACGCCGGCCACATCGCCGGCTCTGTCAACGTGCGCTTCAGCACCATCGTGCGGCGCCGG
GCCAAGGGCGCCATGGGCCTGGAGCACATCGTGCCCAACGCCGAGCTCCGCGGCCGCCTGCTGGCCGGCG
CCTACCACGCCGTGGTGTTGCTGGACGAGCGCAGCGCCGCCCTGGACGGCGCCAAGCGCGACGGCACCCT
GGCCCTGGCGGCCGGCGCGCTCTGCCGCGAGGCGCGCGCCGCGCAAGTCTTCTTCCTCAAAGGAGGATAC
GAAGCGTTTTCGGCTTCCTGCCCGGAGCTGTGCAGCAAACAGTCGACCCCCATGGGGCTCAGCCTTCCCC
TGAGTACTAGCGTCCCTGACAGCGCGGAATCTGGGTGCAGTTCCTGCAGTACCCCACTCTACGATCAGGG
TGGCCCGGTGGAAATCCTGCCCTTTCTGTACCTGGGCAGTGCGTATCACGCTTCCCGCAAGGACATGCTG
GATGCCTTGGGCATAACTGCCTTGATCAACGTCTCAGCCAATTGTCCCAACCATTTTGAGGGTCACTACC
AGTACAAGAGCATCCCTGTGGAGGACAACCACAAGGCAGACATCAGCTCCTGGTTCAACGAGGCCATTGA
CTTCATAGACTCCATCAAGAATGCTGGAGGAAGGGTGTTTGTCCACTGCCAGGCAGGCATTTCCCGGTCA
GCCACCATCTGCCTTGCTTACCTTATGAGGACTAATCGAGTCAAGCTGGACGAGGCCTTTGAGTTTGTGA
AGCAGAGGCGAAGCATCATCTCTCCCAACTTCAGCTTCATGGGCCAGCTGCTGCAGTTTGAGTCCCAGGT
GCTGGCTCCGCACTGTTCGGCAGAGGCTGGGAGCCCCGCCATGGCTGTGCTCGACCGAGGCACCTCCACC
ACCACCGTGTTCAACTTCCCCGTCTCCATCCCTGTCCACTCCACGAACAGTGCGCTGAGCTACCTTCAGA
GCCCCATTACGACCTCTCCCAGCTGCTAATCAACTTTCTTGTACAAAGTTGGCATTATAGGAAAGCATTG
CTTATCAATTTGTTGCAACGAACAGGTCACTATCAGTCAAAATAAAATCATTATTTGCATGCAAGCTTAG
ATCCTCTAGACCAGCCAGGACAGAAATGCCTCGACTTCGCTGCTACCCAAGGTTGCCGGGTGACGCACAC
CGTGGAAACGGATGAAGGCACGAACCCAGTGGACATAAGCCTGTTCGGTTCGTAAGCTGTAATGCAAGTA
GCGTATGCGCTCACGCAACTGGTCCAGAACCTTGACCGAACGCAGCGGTGGTAACGGCGCAGTGGCGGTT
TTCATGGCTTGTTATGACTGTTTTTTTGGGGTACAGTCTATGCCTCGGGCATCCAAGCAGCAAGCGCGTT
ACGCCGTGGGTCGATGTTTGATGTTATGGAGCAGCAACGATGTTACGCAGCAGGGCAGTCGCCCTAAAAC
AAAGTTAAACATTATGAGGGAAGCGGTGATCGCCGAAGTATCGACTCAACTATCAGAGGTAGTTGGCGTC
ATCGAGCGCCATCTCGAACCGACGTTGCTGGCCGTACATTTGTACGGCTCCGCAGTGGATGGCGGCCTGA
AGCCACACAGTGATATTGATTTGCTGGTTACGGTGACCGTAAGGCTTGATGAAACAACGCGGCGAGCTTT
GATCAACGACCTTTTGGAAACTTCGGCTTCCCCTGGAGAGAGCGAGATTCTCCGCGCTGTAGAAGTCACC
ATTGTTGTGCACGACGACATCATTCCGTGGCGTTATCCAGCTAAGCGCGAACTGCAATTTGGAGAATGGC
AGCGCAATGACATTCTTGCAGGTATCTTCGAGCCAGCCACGATCGACATTGATCTGGCTATCTTGCTGAC
AAAAGCAAGAGAACATAGCGTTGCCTTGGTAGGTCCAGCGGCGGAGGAACTCTTTGATCCGGTTCCTGAA
CAGGATCTATTTGAGGCGCTAAATGAAACCTTAACGCTATGGAACTCGCCGCCCGACTGGGCTGGCGATG
AGCGAAATGTAGTGCTTACGTTGTCCCGCATTTGGTACAGCGCAGTAACCGGCAAAATCGCGCCGAAGGA
TGTCGCTGCCGACTGGGCAATGGAGCGCCTGCCGGCCCAGTATCAGCCCGTCATACTTGAAGCTAGACAG
GCTTATCTTGGACAAGAAGAAGATCGCTTGGCCTCGCGCGCAGATCAGTTGGAAGAATTTGTCCACTACG
TGAAAGGCGAGATCACCAAGGTAGTCGGCAAATAACCCTCGAGCCACCCATGACCAAAATCCCTTAACGT
GAGTTACGCGTCGTTCCACTGAGCGTCAGACCCCGTAGAAAAGATCAAAGGATCTTCTTGAGATCCTTTT
TTTCTGCGCGTAATCTGCTGCTTGCAAACAAAAAAACCACCGCTACCAGCGGTGGTTTGTTTGCCGGATC
AAGAGCTACCAACTCTTTTTCCGAAGGTAACTGGCTTCAGCAGAGCGCAGATACCAAATACTGTCCTTCT
AGTGTAGCCGTAGTTAGGCCACCACTTCAAGAACTCTGTAGCACCGCCTACATACCTCGCTCTGCTAATC
CTGTTACCAGTGGCTGCTGCCAGTGGCGATAAGTCGTGTCTTACCGGGTTGGACTCAAGACGATAGTTAC
CGGATAAGGCGCAGCGGTCGGGCTGAACGGGGGGTTCGTGCACACAGCCCAGCTTGGAGCGAACGACCTA
CACCGAACTGAGATACCTACAGCGTGAGCATTGAGAAAGCGCCACGCTTCCCGAAGGGAGAAAGGCGGAC
AGGTATCCGGTAAGCGGCAGGGTCGGAACAGGAGAGCGCACGAGGGAGCTTCCAGGGGGAAACGCCTGGT
ATCTTTATAGTCCTGTCGGGTTTCGCCACCTCTGACTTGAGCGTCGATTTTTGTGATGCTCGTCAGGGGG
GCGGAGCCTATGGAAAAACGCCAGCAACGCGGCCTTTTTACGGTTCCTGGCCTTTTGCTGGCCTTTTGCT
CACATGTTCTTTCCTGCGTTATCCCCTGATTCTGTGGATAACCGTATTACCGCCTTTGAGTGAGCTGATA
CCGCTCGCCGCAGCCGAACGACCGAGCGCAGCGAGTCAGTGAGCGAGGAAGCGGAAGAGCGCCCAATACG
CAAACCGCCTCTCCCCGCGCGTTGGCCGATTCATTAATGCAGCTGGCACGACAGGTTTCCCGACTGGAAA
GCGGGCAGTGAGCGCAACGCAATTAATACGCGTACCGCTAGCCAGGAAGAGTTTGTAGAAACGCAAAAAG
GCCATCCGTCAGGATGGCCTTCTGCTTAGTTTGATGCCTGGCAGTTTATGGCGGGCGTCCTGCCCGCCAC
CCTCCGGGCCGTTGCTTCACAACGTTCAAATCCGCTCCCGGCGGATTTGTCCTACTCAGGAGAGCGTTCA
CCGACAAACAACAGATAAAACGAAAGGCCCAGTCTTCCGACTGAGCCTTTCGTTTTATTTGATGCCTGGC
AGTTCCCTACTCTCGCG
