>Addgene plasmid #70317 | R777-E033 Hs.DUSP1 | addgene partial sequence | sequence record 129307 | pCR8_R1 5'-cgaaccgaacaggcttatgt-3'
GGTGTGCGTCACCCGGCAACCTTGGGTAGCAGCGAAGTCGAGGCATTTCTGTCCTGGCTGGTCTAGAGGA
TCTAAGCTTGCATGCAAATAATGATTTTATTTTGACTGATAGTGACCTGTTCGTTGCAACAAATTGATAA
GCAATGCTTTCCTATAATGCCAACTTTGTACAAGAAAGTTGATTAGCAGCTGGGAGAGGTCGTAATGGGG
CTCTGAAGGTAGCTCAGCGCACTGTTCGTGGAGTGGACAGGGATGGAGACGGGGAAGTTGAACACGGTGG
TGGTGGAGGTGCCTCGGTCGAGCACAGCCATGGCGGGGCTCCCAGCCTCTGCCGAACAGTGCGGAGCCAG
CACCTGGGACTCAAACTGCAGCAGCTGGCCCATGAAGCTGAAGTTGGGAGAGATGATGCTTCGCCTCTGC
TTCACAAACTCAAAGGCCTCGTCCAGCTTGACTCGATTAGTCCTCATAAGGTAAGCAAGGCAGATGGTGG
CTGACCGGGAAATGCCTGCCTGGCAGTGGACAAACACCCTTCCTCCAGCATTCTTGATGGAGTCTATGAA
GTCAATGGCCTCGTTGAACCAGGAGCTGATGTCTGCCTTGTGGTTGTCCTCCACAGGGATGCTCTTGTAC
TGGTAGTGACCCTCAAAATGGTTGGGACAATTGGCTGAGACGTTGATCAAGGCAGTTATGCCCAAGGCAT
CCAGCATGTCCTTGCGGGAAGCGTGATACGCACTGCCCAGGTACAGAAAGGGCAGGATTTCCACCGGGCC
ACCCTGATCGTAGAGTGGGGTACTGCAGGAACTGCACCCAGATTCCGCGCTGTCAGGGACGCTA
